Addgene plasmid #210356: XPO6-2Strep
Purpose: Expresses XPO6 fused with 2Strep in mammalian cells
Depositing lab: Michele Pagano. Depositing organization: NYU Grossman School of Medicine. Publication: The REEP5/TRAM1 complex binds SARS-CoV-2 NSP3 and promotes virus replication. Li J, Gui Q, Liang FX, Sall J, Zhang Q, Duan Y, Dhabaria A, Askenazi M, Ueberheide B, Stapleford KA, Pagano M. J Virol. 2023 Sep 28:e0050723. doi: 10.1128/jvi.00507-23. PubMed 37768083.
Backbone
  Vector backbone: PcDNA3.1
  Backbone size w/o insert (bp): 5400
  Total vector size (bp): 8798
  Vector type: Mammalian Expression
  Selectable markers: Neomycin (select with G418)
Growth in bacteria
  Bacterial resistance: Ampicillin, 100 μg/mL
  Growth temperature: 37°C
  Growth strain: DH5alpha
  Copy number: High Copy
Gene/Insert
  Gene/Insert name: XPO6
  Species: H. sapiens (human)
  Insert size (bp): 3375
  GenBank ID: NM_015171.4
  Entrez Gene: XPO6 (a.k.a. EXP6, RANBP20)
  Tag / fusion protein: 2Strep (C terminal on insert)
  Cloning method: Ligation Independent Cloning
  Sequencing primers: 5′ CMV-F; 3′ BGHR
Resource information
  A portion of this plasmid was derived from a plasmid made by: Horizon Discovery MHS6278-211687938
Terms and licenses: Academic/Nonprofit Terms; Industry Terms: Not Available to Industry
How to cite: XPO6-2Strep was a gift from Michele Pagano (Addgene plasmid # 210356 ; http://n2t.net/addgene:210356 ; RRID:Addgene_210356)
