[The description below was written by a language model from this plasmid's Addgene catalogue record and pLannotate feature annotations shown in this document.]
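Description:
XPO6-2Strep is a mammalian expression plasmid built on a pcDNA3.1 backbone that produces human exportin-6 (XPO6, also known as EXP6 or RANBP20) carrying a C-terminal double Strep tag. It is propagated in E. coli through a high-copy ColE1/pUC-type origin with ampicillin selection from the AmpR (β-lactamase) gene and its own promoter, and it also carries an f1 origin. For selection in mammalian cells, an SV40 enhancer/early promoter drives the neomycin phosphotransferase gene, terminated by an SV40 polyadenylation signal, conferring G418 resistance. The catalogue lists a total size of 8,798 bp, whereas the sequenced record used for annotation is 8,927 nt, a small discrepancy the record does not explain.

The expression cassette consists of the human cytomegalovirus immediate-early enhancer and promoter, followed by a T7 promoter, the full 3,375 bp XPO6 coding sequence, two Strep-Tag II elements downstream of the open reading frame, and the bovine growth hormone polyadenylation signal. An SP6 promoter lies in reverse orientation just after the tags. The short annotated fragments of an HIV-1 LTR, ble, lacI and bom are partial hits, most likely annotation matches to backbone sequence rather than functional parts. XPO6 mediates nuclear export of actin and profilin–actin complexes. The tandem Strep tag binds Strep-Tactin, allowing affinity purification or pulldown of the tagged protein and its interaction partners from transfected cells. The plasmid was deposited in connection with a study of host factors that bind SARS-CoV-2 NSP3, although the specific role of XPO6 in that work is not stated in the record.
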