Features (pLannotate 1.2.2; 23 found; start..end, strand, type, name):
     22..74      -  misc_feature   bom (fragment): basis of mobility region from pBR322
    229..608     +  enhancer       CMV enhancer: human cytomegalovirus immediate early enhancer
    609..812     +  promoter       CMV promoter: human cytomegalovirus (CMV) immediate early promoter
    808..841     +  LTR            5' LTR (truncated) (fragment): truncated 5' long terminal repeat (LTR) from HIV-1
    857..875     +  promoter       T7 promoter: promoter for bacteriophage T7 RNA polymerase
    907..4281    +  CDS            XPO6: XPO6_HUMAN - Also known as KIAA0370, RANBP20. Experimental evidence at protein level: Swiss-Prot protein existence level 1. Mediates the nuclear export of actin and profilin-actin complexes in somatic cells. From Homo sapiens (Human).
   4372..4391    +  CDS            Strep-Tag II (fragment): peptide that binds Strep-Tactin®, an engineered form of streptavidin
   4420..4439    +  CDS            Strep-Tag II (fragment): peptide that binds Strep-Tactin®, an engineered form of streptavidin
   4474..4492    -  promoter       SP6 promoter: promoter for bacteriophage SP6 RNA polymerase
   4518..4742    +  polyA_signal   bGH poly(A) signal: bovine growth hormone polyadenylation signal
   4746..4767    +  promoter       SV40 promoter (fragment): SV40 enhancer and early promoter
   4788..5216    +  rep_origin     f1 ori (sequence partly withheld): f1 bacteriophage origin of replication; arrow indicates direction of (+) strand synthesis
   5230..5559    +  promoter       SV40 promoter: SV40 enhancer and early promoter
   5626..6417    +  CDS            neo: KKA2_KLEPN - Also known as kan, nptII. Experimental evidence at protein level: Swiss-Prot protein existence level 1. Resistance to kanamycin, neomycin, paromomycin, ribostamycin, butirosin and gentamicin B. From Klebsiella pneumoniae.
   6441..6599    +  CDS            ble (fragment): BLE_KLEPN - Experimental evidence at protein level: Swiss-Prot protein existence level 1. Binding protein with a strong affinity to the bleomycin family of antibiotics. Binds to CL990; an antimitotic-antibiotic compound. From Klebsiella pneumoniae.
   6594..6715    +  polyA_signal   SV40 poly(A) signal: SV40 polyadenylation signal
   6788..6804    -  protein_bind   lac operator: The lac repressor binds to the lac operator to inhibit transcription in E. coli. This inhibition can be relieved by adding lactose or isopropyl-β-D-thiogalactopyranoside (IPTG). lac repressor encoded by lacI
   6812..6842    -  promoter       lac promoter: promoter for the E. coli lac operon
   6857..6878    -  protein_bind   CAP binding site: CAP binding activates transcription in the presence of cAMP. E. coli catabolite activator protein
   6891..6983    -  CDS            lacI (fragment): lac repressor; lacI; The lac repressor binds to the lac operator to inhibit transcription in E. coli. This inhibition can be relieved by adding lactose or isopropyl-β-D-thiogalactopyranoside (IPTG).
   7166..7754    -  rep_origin     ori: high-copy-number ColE1/pMB1/pBR322/pUC origin of replication
   7925..8785    -  CDS            AmpR: β-lactamase; bla; confers resistance to ampicillin, carbenicillin, and related antibiotics
   8786..8890    -  promoter       AmpR promoter: bla
>Addgene plasmid #210356 | XPO6-2Strep | addgene full sequence | sequence record 417569 | Addgene NGS Result
TCGGGAGATCTCCCGATCCCCTATGGTGCACTCTCAGTACAATCTGCTCTGATGCCGCATAGTTAAGCCA
GTATCTGCTCCCTGCTTGTGTGTTGGAGGTCGCTGAGTAGTGCGCGAGCAAAATTTAAGCTACAACAAGG
CAAGGCTTGACCGACAATTGCATGAAGAATCTGCTTAGGGTTAGGCGTTTTGCGCTGCTTCGCGATGTAC
GGGCCAGATATACGCGTTGACATTGATTATTGACTAGTTATTAATAGTAATCAATTACGGGGTCATTAGT
TCATAGCCCATATATGGAGTTCCGCGTTACATAACTTACGGTAAATGGCCCGCCTGGCTGACCGCCCAAC
GACCCCCGCCCATTGACGTCAATAATGACGTATGTTCCCATAGTAACGCCAATAGGGACTTTCCATTGAC
GTCAATGGGTGGAGTATTTACGGTAAACTGCCCACTTGGCAGTACATCAAGTGTATCATATGCCAAGTAC
GCCCCCTATTGACGTCAATGACGGTAAATGGCCCGCCTGGCATTATGCCCAGTACATGACCTTATGGGAC
TTTCCTACTTGGCAGTACATCTACGTATTAGTCATCGCTATTACCATGGTGATGCGGTTTTGGCAGTACA
TCAATGGGCGTGGATAGCGGTTTGACTCACGGGGATTTCCAAGTCTCCACCCCATTGACGTCAATGGGAG
TTTGTTTTGGCACCAAAATCAACGGGACTTTCCAAAATGTCGTAACAACTCCGCCCCATTGACGCAAATG
GGCGGTAGGCGTGTACGGTGGGAGGTCTATATAAGCAGAGCTCTCTGGCTAACTAGAGAACCCACTGCTT
ACTGGCTTATCGAAATTAATACGACTCACTATAGGGAGACCCAAGCTTGGTACCGAGCTCGGATCCATGG
CATCTGAAGAAGCCTCTCTCAGGGCATTGGAAAGTCTGATGACAGAATTTTTTCACGATTGTACAACCAA
TGAAAGAAAACGTGAGATAGAGGAGCTTCTTAATAACTTTGCCCAGCAAATAGGAGCCTGGAGATTCTGC
CTGTACTTTCTCTCCAGCACTAGGAATGACTATGTAATGATGTACAGTTTAACAGTTTTTGAGAATCTGA
TCAATAAAATGTGGCTTGGGGTCCCATCTCAGGATAAGATGGAAATCCGTAGCTGTCTGCCCAAACTCCT
TTTGGCTCACCATAAAACCTTACCTTACTTTATCCGGAACAAGCTCTGCAAAGTTATTGTTGATATTGGA
CGTCAGGATTGGCCCATGTTCTACCACGACTTTTTTACTAACATTTTACAGTTGATCCAGTCCCCTGTGA
CAACCCCCCTTGGGCTGATCATGTTGAAGACAACTTCAGAAGAGCTGGCTTGTCCCCGTGAGGACCTCAG
TGTGGCTCGGAAGGAGGAGTTGCGGAAGCTGCTACTGGACCAGGTGCAGACAGTGCTTGGGCTACTGACA
GGTATCTTGGAGACTGTCTGGGACAAACACAGTGTTACTGCTGCCACTCCACCACCATCCCCGACCTCAG
GAGAAAGTGGTGACTTACTGAGTAACCTGTTGCAGAGTCCCAGTTCAGCCAAACTGTTGAATCAGCCAAT
TCCCATCCTTGATGTGGAGAGTGAGTATATCTGTTCCCTGGCTTTGGAGTGCCTGGCCCATCTCTTCAGT
TGGATTCCTCTGTCTGCCAGCATCACCCCATCCCTCCTTACCACCATCTTCCACTTTGCACGATTTGGCT
GTGACATCCGGGCCAGAAAGATGGCGTCAGTTAACGGCAGCAGCCAGAACTGTGTCTCGGGTCAGGAGCG
CGGCCGGCTGGGGGTCCTGGCCATGTCCTGCATCAATGAACTCATGTCCAAGAACTGTGTGCCTATGGAA
TTTGAGGAGTATTTACTGCGTATGTTCCAGCAGACTTTCTACCTCCTGCAGAAAATCACCAAGGATAACA
ATGCCCACACAGTGAAGAGCAGGCTAGAAGAGCTCGATGAGAGCTATATCGAGAAGTTTACTGACTTTCT
TCGGCTCTTTGTGAGTGTTCACCTAAGAAGAATCGAGTCTTATTCCCAGTTCCCTGTGGTGGAGTTTTTG
ACACTTTTGTTCAAGTACACATTTCATCAGCCTACTCATGAAGGTTACTTCTCTTGTTTGGATATCTGGA
CGCTGTTTTTGGACTATCTGACAAGTAAAATTAAAAGTCGTCTTGGAGACAAGGAAGCAGTTCTCAACAG
GTACGAAGATGCCCTGGTGCTCCTGCTCACAGAGGTGTTGAATCGAATCCAGTTCAGATACAACCAAGCC
CAGCTGGAGGAGTTGGATGATGAGACTCTGGATGACGATCAGCAGACGGAGTGGCAGCGGTACTTACGGC
AGAGCTTGGAGGTGGTGGCCAAAGTGATGGAGCTCCTGCCCACGCACGCCTTCTCCACACTGTTCCCTGT
TCTTCAGGACAATTTAGAAGTTTATTTGGGATTACAACAGTTTATAGTCACTTCAGGGTCAGGACACAGG
TTGAACATCACGGCGGAGAACGACTGCCGGCGGCTGCACTGCTCCCTGAGAGACTTGAGCTCCCTGCTGC
AGGCCGTGGGCCGCCTGGCCGAGTACTTTATCGGGGATGTGTTTGCTGCACGGTTCAATGATGCCCTCAC
AGTCGTGGAAAGGTTGGTCAAAGTCACTCTGTACGGATCTCAGATAAAATTGTACAACATTGAAACTGCT
GTGCCATCAGTATTGAAACCTGACCTCATTGATGTGCATGCTCAGTCCCTGGCTGCGCTGCAGGCTTACT
CTCACTGGTTAGCACAGTATTGCAGTGAAGTTCACCGGCAGAACACGCAGCAGTTCGTGACACTCATCTC
TACTACCATGGATGCAATCACACCTCTAATCAGCACCAAGGTCCAAGACAAGCTGCTGCTATCTGCGTGC
CACTTACTGGTCTCACTGGCCACCACCGTGCGGCCCGTCTTTCTGATCAGCATCCCTGCAGTGCAGAAAG
TATTCAACAGAATCACTGATGCCTCTGCCCTGCGACTTGTCGATAAGGCCCAGGTGTTGGTGTGCCGAGC
CCTCTCTAACATCTTGCTGCTTCCGTGGCCAAACCTTCCAGAGAATGAGCAGCAGTGGCCCGTGCGCTCC
ATCAACCATGCCAGCCTCATCTCTGCACTCTCCCGGGACTATCGCAACCTGAAGCCCAGTGCTGTTGCCC
CACAGAGAAAGATGCCACTGGATGACACCAAACTGATTATCCACCAGACACTCAGCGTCTTAGAAGATAT
TGTGGAGAATATCTCGGGGGAGTCCACCAAGTCTCGACAGATTTGCTACCAGTCGCTGCAGGAATCTGTT
CAGGTCTCCCTGGCCCTCTTTCCAGCTTTTATCCATCAGTCAGATGTGACTGATGAGATGCTGAGCTTCT
TCCTCACTCTGTTTCGAGGCCTTAGAGTACAGATGGGTGTGCCTTTCACTGAGCAAATCATACAGACTTT
CCTCAACATGTTTACCAGAGAGCAGTTAGCCGAGAGCATCCTCCACGAGGGCAGCACAGGCTGCCGGGTG
GTGGAGAAGTTTCTGAAGATCCTGCAGGTGGTGGTCCAGGAGCCAGGCCAGGTGTTCAAGCCCTTCCTCC
CCAGCATCATCGCCCTGTGCATGGAGCAAGTGTATCCCATCATTGCCGAGCGTCCCTCCCCTGATGTGAA
GGCCGAGCTGTTTGAGCTCCTTTTCCGGACGCTCCATCACAACTGGAGGTACTTCTTCAAGTCCACCGTG
CTGGCCAGTGTCCAGAGGGGGATCGCTGAGGAGCAGATGGAGAATGAGCCCCAGTTCAGTGCCATCATGC
AGGCTTTCGGACAGTCCTTTCTCCAGCCCGACATCCACCTTTTTAAACAAAATCTCTTCTACTTGGAGAC
TCTCAACACCAAGCAGAAGCTGTACCACAAGAAGATCTTCCGGACTGCCATGCTGTTCCAGTTTGTGAAC
GTGCTGCTCCAGGTCCTGGTCCACAAGTCCCATGATCTTCTGCAGGAGGAGATTGGCATCGCCATCTACA
ACATGGCCTCAGTCGACTTTGATGGCTTCTTTGCCGCCTTCCTCCCAGAGTTCCTGACCAGCTGTGATGG
TGTGGATGCCAACCAGAAAAGTGTGCTGGGGCGGAATTTCAAGATGGATCGGGACCTGCCCTCATTCACC
CAGAATGTGCACAGGCTGGTCAACGACCTGCGCTACTACAGACTCTGCAACGACAGCCTGCCCCCTGGCA
CTGTGAAGCTCGAATTCGCCGCCACCATGGCGGCCGCCAGCTGGAGCCACCCTCAGTTCGAGAAGGGAGG
AGGAAGCGGCGGAGGCAGCGGAGGAGGAAGCTGGAGCCACCCGCAGTTCGAGAAATGACTCGAGCATGCA
TCTAGAGGCTGGAGCCACCCGCAGTTCGAGAAATGACTCGAGCATGCATCTAGAGGGCCCTATTCTATAG
TGTCACCTAAATGCTAGAGCTCGCTGATCAGCCTCGACTGTGCCTTCTAGTTGCCAGCCATCTGTTGTTT
GCCCCTCCCCCGTGCCTTCCTTGACCCTGGAAGGTGCCACTCCCACTGTCCTTTCCTAATAAAATGAGGA
AATTGCATCGCATTGTCTGAGTAGGTGTCATTCTATTCTGGGGGGTGGGGTGGGGCAGGACAGCAAGGGG
GAGGATTGGGAAGACAATAGCAGGCATGCTGGGGATGCGGTGGGCTCTATGGCTTCTGAGGCGGAAAGAA
CCAGCTGGGGCTCTAGGGGGTATCCCC
[124 nt withheld, positions 4788-4911]
C
[91 nt withheld, positions 4913-5003]
A
[49 nt withheld, positions 5005-5053]
CCTTTGACGTTGGAGTCCACGTTCTTT
[37 nt withheld, positions 5081-5117]
ACCCTATCTCGGTCTATTCTTTTGATTTATAAGGGATTTTGCCGATTTCGGCCTATTGGTTAAAAAATGA
GCTGATTTAACAAAAATTTAACGCGAATTAATTCTGTGGAATGTGTGTCAGTTAGGGTGTGGAAAGTCCC
CAGGCTCCCCAGCAGGCAGAAGTATGCAAAGCATGCATCTCAATTAGTCAGCAACCAGGTGTGGAAAGTC
CCCAGGCTCCCCAGCAGGCAGAAGTATGCAAAGCATGCATCTCAATTAGTCAGCAACCATAGTCCCGCCC
CTAACTCCGCCCATCCCGCCCCTAACTCCGCCCAGTTCCGCCCATTCTCCGCCCCATGGCTGACTAATTT
TTTTTATTTATGCAGAGGCCGAGGCCGCCTCTGCCTCTGAGCTATTCCAGAAGTAGTGAGGAGGCTTTTT
TGGAGGCCTAGGCTTTTGCAAAAAGCTCCCGGGAGCTTGTATATCCATTTTCGGATCTGATCAAGAGACA
GGATGAGGATCGTTTCGCATGATTGAACAAGATGGATTGCACGCAGGTTCTCCGGCCGCTTGGGTGGAGA
GGCTATTCGGCTATGACTGGGCACAACAGACAATCGGCTGCTCTGATGCCGCCGTGTTCCGGCTGTCAGC
GCAGGGGCGCCCGGTTCTTTTTGTCAAGACCGACCTGTCCGGTGCCCTGAATGAACTGCAGGACGAGGCA
GCGCGGCTATCGTGGCTGGCCACGACGGGCGTTCCTTGCGCAGCTGTGCTCGACGTTGTCACTGAAGCGG
GAAGGGACTGGCTGCTATTGGGCGAAGTGCCGGGGCAGGATCTCCTGTCATCTCACCTTGCTCCTGCCGA
GAAAGTATCCATCATGGCTGATGCAATGCGGCGGCTGCATACGCTTGATCCGGCTACCTGCCCATTCGAC
CACCAAGCGAAACATCGCATCGAGCGAGCACGTACTCGGATGGAAGCCGGTCTTGTCGATCAGGATGATC
TGGACGAAGAGCATCAGGGGCTCGCGCCAGCCGAACTGTTCGCCAGGCTCAAGGCGCGCATGCCCGACGG
CGAGGATCTCGTCGTGACCCATGGCGATGCCTGCTTGCCGAATATCATGGTGGAAAATGGCCGCTTTTCT
GGATTCATCGACTGTGGCCGGCTGGGTGTGGCGGACCGCTATCAGGACATAGCGTTGGCTACCCGTGATA
TTGCTGAAGAGCTTGGCGGCGAATGGGCTGACCGCTTCCTCGTGCTTTACGGTATCGCCGCTCCCGATTC
GCAGCGCATCGCCTTCTATCGCCTTCTTGACGAGTTCTTCTGAGCGGGACTCTGGGGTTCGAAATGACCG
ACCAAGCGACGCCCAACCTGCCATCACGAGATTTCGATTCCACCGCCGCCTTCTATGAAAGGTTGGGCTT
CGGAATCGTTTTCCGGGACGCCGGCTGGATGATCCTCCAGCGCGGGGATCTCATGCTGGAGTTCTTCGCC
CACCCCAACTTGTTTATTGCAGCTTATAATGGTTACAAATAAAGCAATAGCATCACAAATTTCACAAATA
AAGCATTTTTTTCACTGCATTCTAGTTGTGGTTTGTCCAAACTCATCAATGTATCTTATCATGTCTGTAT
ACCGTCGACCTCTAGCTAGAGCTTGGCGTAATCATGGTCATAGCTGTTTCCTGTGTGAAATTGTTATCCG
CTCACAATTCCACACAACATACGAGCCGGAAGCATAAAGTGTAAAGCCTGGGGTGCCTAATGAGTGAGCT
AACTCACATTAATTGCGTTGCGCTCACTGCCCGCTTTCCAGTCGGGAAACCTGTCGTGCCAGCTGCATTA
ATGAATCGGCCAACGCGCGGGGAGAGGCGGTTTGCGTATTGGGCGCTCTTCCGCTTCCTCGCTCACTGAC
TCGCTGCGCTCGGTCGTTCGGCTGCGGCGAGCGGTATCAGCTCACTCAAAGGCGGTAATACGGTTATCCA
CAGAATCAGGGGATAACGCAGGAAAGAACATGTGAGCAAAAGGCCAGCAAAAGGCCAGGAACCGTAAAAA
GGCCGCGTTGCTGGCGTTTTTCCATAGGCTCCGCCCCCCTGACGAGCATCACAAAAATCGACGCTCAAGT
CAGAGGTGGCGAAACCCGACAGGACTATAAAGATACCAGGCGTTTCCCCCTGGAAGCTCCCTCGTGCGCT
CTCCTGTTCCGACCCTGCCGCTTACCGGATACCTGTCCGCCTTTCTCCCTTCGGGAAGCGTGGCGCTTTC
TCATAGCTCACGCTGTAGGTATCTCAGTTCGGTGTAGGTCGTTCGCTCCAAGCTGGGCTGTGTGCACGAA
CCCCCCGTTCAGCCCGACCGCTGCGCCTTATCCGGTAACTATCGTCTTGAGTCCAACCCGGTAAGACACG
ACTTATCGCCACTGGCAGCAGCCACTGGTAACAGGATTAGCAGAGCGAGGTATGTAGGCGGTGCTACAGA
GTTCTTGAAGTGGTGGCCTAACTACGGCTACACTAGAAGAACAGTATTTGGTATCTGCGCTCTGCTGAAG
CCAGTTACCTTCGGAAAAAGAGTTGGTAGCTCTTGATCCGGCAAACAAACCACCGCTGGTAGCGGTGGTT
TTTTTGTTTGCAAGCAGCAGATTACGCGCAGAAAAAAAGGATCTCAAGAAGATCCTTTGATCTTTTCTAC
GGGGTCTGACGCTCAGTGGAACGAAAACTCACGTTAAGGGATTTTGGTCATGAGATTATCAAAAAGGATC
TTCACCTAGATCCTTTTAAATTAAAAATGAAGTTTTAAATCAATCTAAAGTATATATGAGTAAACTTGGT
CTGACAGTTACCAATGCTTAATCAGTGAGGCACCTATCTCAGCGATCTGTCTATTTCGTTCATCCATAGT
TGCCTGACTCCCCGTCGTGTAGATAACTACGATACGGGAGGGCTTACCATCTGGCCCCAGTGCTGCAATG
ATACCGCGAGACCCACGCTCACCGGCTCCAGATTTATCAGCAATAAACCAGCCAGCCGGAAGGGCCGAGC
GCAGAAGTGGTCCTGCAACTTTATCCGCCTCCATCCAGTCTATTAATTGTTGCCGGGAAGCTAGAGTAAG
TAGTTCGCCAGTTAATAGTTTGCGCAACGTTGTTGCCATTGCTACAGGCATCGTGGTGTCACGCTCGTCG
TTTGGTATGGCTTCATTCAGCTCCGGTTCCCAACGATCAAGGCGAGTTACATGATCCCCCATGTTGTGCA
AAAAAGCGGTTAGCTCCTTCGGTCCTCCGATCGTTGTCAGAAGTAAGTTGGCCGCAGTGTTATCACTCAT
GGTTATGGCAGCACTGCATAATTCTCTTACTGTCATGCCATCCGTAAGATGCTTTTCTGTGACTGGTGAG
TACTCAACCAAGTCATTCTGAGAATAGTGTATGCGGCGACCGAGTTGCTCTTGCCCGGCGTCAATACGGG
ATAATACCGCGCCACATAGCAGAACTTTAAAAGTGCTCATCATTGGAAAACGTTCTTCGGGGCGAAAACT
CTCAAGGATCTTACCGCTGTTGAGATCCAGTTCGATGTAACCCACTCGTGCACCCAACTGATCTTCAGCA
TCTTTTACTTTCACCAGCGTTTCTGGGTGAGCAAAAACAGGAAGGCAAAATGCCGCAAAAAAGGGAATAA
GGGCGACACGGAAATGTTGAATACTCATACTCTTCCTTTTTCAATATTATTGAAGCATTTATCAGGGTTA
TTGTCTCATGAGCGGATACATATTTGAATGTATTTAGAAAAATAAACAAATAGGGGTTCCGCGCACATTT
CCCCGAAAAGTGCCACCTGACGTCGACGGA
